>Addgene plasmid #173531 | pICSL86977OD:PITG_13044a | addgene full sequence | sequence record 342332 | Addgene NGS Result
AGCTCCACCAGGTCGGCGGTGGCCCATATGTCGTAAGGGCTTGGCTGCACCGGAATCAGCACGAAGTCGG
CTGCCTTGATCGCGGACACAGCCAAGTCCGCCGCCTGGGGCGCTCCGTCGATCACTACGAAGTCGCGCCG
GCCGATGGCCTTCACGTCGCGGTCAATCGTCGGGCGGTCGATGCCGACAACGGTTAGCGGTTGATCTTCC
CGCACGGCCGCCCAATCGCGGGCACTGCCCTGGGGATCGGAATCGACTAACAGAACATCGGCCCCGGCGA
GTTGCAGGGCGCGGGCTAGATGGGTTGCGATGGTCGTCTTGCCTGACCCGCCTTTCTGGTTAAGTACAGC
GATAACCTTCATGCGTTCCCCTTGCGTATTTGTTTATTTACTCATCGCATCATATACGCAGCGACCGCAT
GACGCAAGCTGTTTTACTCAAATACACATCACCTTTTTAGACGGCGGCGCTCGGTTTCTTCAGCGGCCAA
GCTGGCCGGCCAGGCCGCCAGCTTGGCATCAGACAAACCGGCCAGGATTTCATGCAGCCGCACGGCTGAC
TCCCGAGGGGAACCCTGTGGTTGGCATGCACATACAAATGGACGAACGGATAAACCTTTTCACGCCCTTT
TAAATATCCGATTATTCTAATAAACGCTCTTTTCTCTTAGGTTTACCCGCCAATATATCCTGTCAAACAC
TGATAGTTTAAACGGATCACTTCGTGTCCCTCGGTCACATGTGCATCCTCTAGTAGCGGTCCTGCTGAGC
CTCGACATGTTGTCGCAAAATTCGCCCTGGACCCGCCCAACGATTTGTCGTCACTGTCAAGGTTTGACCT
GCACTTCATTTGGGGCCCACATACACCAAAAAAATGCTGCATAATTCTCGGGGCAGCAAGTCGGTTACCC
GGCCGCCGTGCTGGACCGGGTTGAATGGTGCCCGTAACTTTCGGTAGAGCGGACGGCCAATACTCAACTT
CAAGGAATCTCACCCATGCGCGCCGGCGGGGAACCGGAGTTCCCTTCAGTGAGCGTTATTAGTTCGCCGC
TCGGTGTGTCGTAGATACTAGCCCCTGGGGCACTTTTGAAATTTGAATAAGATTTATGTAATCAGTCTTT
TAGGTTTGACCGGTTCTGCCGCTTTTTTTAAAATTGGATTTGTAATAATAAAACGCAATTGTTTGTTATT
GTGGCGCTCTATCATAGATGTCGCTATAAACCTATTCAGCACAATATATTGTTTTCATTTTAATATTGTA
CATATAAGTAGTAGGGTACAATCAGTAAATTGAACGGAGAATATTATTCATAAAAATACGATAGTAACGG
GTGATATATTCATTAGAATGAACCGAAACCGGCGGTAAGGATCTGAGCTACACATGCTCAGGTTTTTTAC
AACGTGCACAACAGAATTGAAAGCAAATATCATGCGATCATAGGCTTCTCGCATATCTCATTAAAGCAGG
ACAAGCTCAAGTCACCATTGCGTTGATTCCGTACACCACCAATCCAGTGATAGCAGCTCCGAACACGAAA
GTCATGATCTTTCCGAACTTTGAAGATTTCTCAGGGTTCTTAGCGATCTCGTTAGCCACACCCTCAGTAA
GCTTAGCCACCTGTGCCTCGTCCACGTTCTTAAGCTGTCCAGATGCCTTCAACTTCTGGAAAGCTGATTG
CCACTTGTTATTTGTTGTGTCCAAGTTTGTAAGCTTTCCTGCCTGGATCTTAGCCACTGCAGCCTGCCAC
TTGTTCTGGTCAGCCACAGGGATCTTGATGTCGTCGATGTTCTTGAAGTTGTTAGCCTTCAACTTTTCAA
GAGCAGATTGCCATTTGTTTTTTCCAGCAGTAGTAGTCTCAGCCACCTTCTCAGCGTTCTGCAAAGCCTT
CTGTGCCTTAAGCTTTTCCAATGCCTGTTGCCACTTATTTCCACCAGCAGCAGCCACAGCATCATCAAGC
TGTCCTGCTCCCTTGATCTTAGCCAATGCGTCGTCCACCTGTCCCACTCCCTTCATCTTCTCCAAAGCGT
CATCCAATTGACCTGCCTTGAACTTTGATGCCAAGTCTGCCCATCCTGCCATTGTATCGATAATTGTAAA
TGTAATTGTAATGTTGTTTGTTGTTTGTTGTTGTTGGTAATTGTTGTAAAAATGAGCTCTTATACTCGAG
CGTGTCCTCTCCAAATGAAATGAACTTCCTTATATAGAGGAAGGGTCTTGCGAAGGATAGTGGGATTGTG
CGTCATCCCTTACGTCAGTGGAGATGTCACATCAATCCACTTGCTTTGTAGACGTGGTTGGAACCTCTTC
TTTTTCCACGATGCTCCTCGTGGGTGGGGGTCCATCTTTGGGACCACTGTCGGCAGAGAGATCTTGAATG
ATAGCCTTTCCTTTATCGCAATGATGGCATTTGTAGGAGCCACCTTCCTTTTCTACTGTCCTTTCGATGA
AGTGACAGATAGCTGGGCAATGGAATCCGAGGAGGTTTCCCGAAATTATCCTTTGTTGAAAAGTCTCAAT
AGCCCTTTGATCTTCTGAGACTGTATCTTTGACATTTTTGGAGTAGACCAGAGTGTCGTGCTCCACCATG
TTGACGAAGATTTTCTTCTTGTCATTGAGTCGTAAAAGACTCTGTATGAACTGTTCGCCAGTCTTGACGG
CGAGTTCTGTTAGATCCTCGATTTGAATCTTAGACTCCATGCATGGCCTTAGATTCAGTAGGAACTACCT
TTTTAGAGACTCCAATCTCTATTACTTGCCTTGGTTTATGAAGCAAGCCTTGAATCGTCCATACTGGAAT
AGTACTTCTGATCTTGAGAAATATGTCTTTCTCTGTGTTCTTGATGCAATTAGTCCTGAATCTTTTGACT
GCATCTTTAACCTTCTTGGGAAGGTATTTGATCTCCTGGAGATTGTTACTCGGGTAGATCGTCTTGATGA
GACTTGCTGCGTAGGCCTCTCTAACCATCTGTGGGTCAGCATTCTTTCTGAAATTGAAGAGGCTAACCTT
CTCATTATCAGTGGTGAACATAGTGTCGTCACCTTCACCTTCGAACTTCCTTCCTAGATCGTAAAGATAG
AGGAAATCGTCCATTGTAATCTCCGGGGCAAAGGAGATCTCTTTTGGGGCTGGATCACTGCTGGGCCTTT
TGGTTCCTAGCGTGAGCCAGTGGGCTTTTTGCTTTGGTGGGCTTGTTAGGGCCTTAGCAAAGCTCTTGGG
CTTGAGTTGAGCTTCTCCTTTGGGGATGAAGTTCAACCTGTCTGTTTGCTGACTTGTTGTGTACGCGTCA
GCTGCTGCTCTTGCCTCTGTAATAGTGGCAAATTTCTTGTGTGCAACTCCGGGAACGCCGTTTGTTGCCG
CCTTTGTACAACCCCAGTCATCGTATATACCGGCATGTGGACCGTTATACACAACGTAGTAGTTGATATG
AGGGTGTTGAATACCCGATTCTGCTCTGAGAGGAGCAACTGTGCTGTTAAGCTCAGATTTTTGTGGGATT
GGAATTCCTCCAAGCTTGAATTCTTGCAGCGCTCCAATTCAGCAAGCGTCGATCTAGTAACATAGATGAC
ACCGCGCGCGATAATTTATCCTAGTTTGCGCGCTATATTTTGTTTTCTATCGCGTATTAAATGTATAATT
GCGGGACTCTAATCATAAAAACCCATCTCATAAATAACGTCATGCATTACATGTTAATTATTACATGCTT
AACGTAATTCAACAGAAATTATATGATAATCATCGCAAGACCGGCAACAGGATTCAATCTTAAGAAACTT
TATTGCCAAATGTTTGAACGATCTGCTTGACTCTAGATCCAGAGTCCCGCTCAAATCTCAGTCACAGGAA
GAACAGGTCTAGGAGGAACAGGAAGAGAGAAATCAAGCTGCCAGAATCCCACATCATGCCAATTTCCATG
TTTGAAACCAGCAGCTCTAAGCATTCCCCTAGGAGCATAACCAAGAGCCTCATGCATCCTCACAGAAGGA
TCATTAGGAAGTCCAATCACAGCAACCACAGACTTGAAACCCTGAGCCTCCAAAGACTTCAAAAGATGAG
TGTAAAGAGTAGATCCAAGACCAGTTCTTTGATGCCTAGGAGACACGTAAACAGTAGACTCAGCAGTCCA
ATCGTAAGCATTCCTAGCCTTCCAAGGACCAGCATAAGCAATACCAGCCACTTCACCATCCACTTCAGCA
ACAAGCCAAGGATACCTCTCTCTAAGCCTCACAAGATCATCAGTCCACTCTTGTGGTTCTTGAGGCTCAG
TCCTGAAATTCACAGTAGAAGTCTCAATGTAATGATTCACAATAGTGCACACAGCAGGCATATCAGCCTC
AGTAGCCCTTCTAATATCAGCAGGCCTTCTTTCAGGAGACATGCGAAACGATCCAGATCCGGTGCAGATT
ATTTGGATTGAGAGTGAATATGAGACTCTAATTGGATACCGAGGGGAATTTATGGAACGTCAGTGGAGCA
TTTTGACAAGAAATATTTGCTAGCTGATAGTGACCTTAGGCGACTTTTGAACGCGCAATAATGGTTTCTG
ACGTATGTGCTTAGCTCATTAAACTCCAGAAACCCGCGGCTGAGTGGCTCCTTCAACGTTGCGGTTCTGT
CAGTTCCAAACGTAAAACGGCTTGTCCCGCGTCATCGGCGGGGGTCATAACGTGACTCCCTTAATTCTCC
GCTCCGGATCCGAATTCGGCACAGAGTGTTCAACCCCAGTACATTAAAAACGTCCGCAATGTGTTATTAA
GTTGTCTAAGCGTCAATTTGTTTACACCACAATATATCCTGCCACCAGCCAGCCAACAGCTCCCCGACCG
GCAGCTCGGCACAAAATCACCACTCGATACAGGCAGCCCATCAACCATGACTACTGTCCGGTCCAACAGA
TCCGAGCAGGAACCGTAAAAAGGCCGCGTTGCTGGCGTTTTTCCATAGGCTCCGCCCCCCTGACGAGCAT
CACAAAAATCGACGCTCAAGTCAGAGGTGGCGAAACCCGACAGGACTATAAAGATACCAGGCGTTTCCCC
CTGGAAGCTCCCTCGTGCGCTCTCCTGTTCCGACCCTGCCGCTTACCGGATACCTGTCCGCCTTTCTCCC
TTCGGGAAGCGTGGCGCTTTCTCATAGCTCACGCTGTAGGTATCTCAGTTCGGTGTAGGTCGTTCGCTCC
AAGCTGGGCTGTGTGCACGAACCCCCCGTTCAGCCCGACCGCTGCGCCTTATCCGGTAACTATCGTCTTG
AGTCCAACCCGGTAAGACACGACTTATCGCCACTGGCAGCAGCCACTGGTAACAGGATTAGCAGAGCGAG
GTATGTAGGCGGTGCTACAGAGTTCTTGAAGTGGTGGCCTAACTACGGCTACACTAGAAGAACAGTATTT
GGTATCTGCGCTCTGCTGAAGCCAGTTACCTTCGGAAAAAGAGTTGGTAGCTCTTGATCCGGCAAACAAA
CCACCGCTGGTAGCGGTGGTTTTTTTGTTTGCAAGCAGCAGATTACGCGCAGAAAAAAAGGATCTCAAGA
AGATCCTTTGATCTTTTCTACGGGGTCTGACGCTCAGTGGAACGAAAACTCACGTTAAGGGATTTTGGTC
ATGAGATTATCAAAAAGGATCTTCACCTAGATCCTTTTAAATTAAAAATGAAGTTTTAAATCAATCTAAA
GTATATATGAGTAAACTTGGTCTGACAGCTAAAACAATTCATCCAGTAAAATATAATATTTTATTTTCTC
CCAATCAGGCTTGATCCCCAGTAAGTCAAAAAATAGCTCGACATACTGTTCTTCCCCGATATCCTCCCTG
AGCGACCGGACGCAGAAGGCAATGTCATACCACTTGTCCGCCCTGCCGCTTCTCCCAAGATCAATAAAGC
CACTTACTTTGCCATCTTTCACAAAGATGTTGCTGTCTCCCAGGTCGCCGTGGGAAAAGACAAGTTCCTC
TTCGGGCTTTTCCGTCTTTAAAAAATCATACAGCTCGCGCGGATCTTTAAATGGAGTGTCCTCTTCCCAG
TTTTCGCAATCCACATCGGCCAGATCGTTATTCAGTAAGTAATCCAATTCGGCTAAGCGGCTGTCTAAGC
TATTCGTATAGGGACAATCCGATATGTCGATGGAGTGAAAGAGCCTGATGCACTCCGCATACAGCTCGAT
AATCTTTTCAGGGCTTTGTTCATCTTCATACTCTTCCGAGCAAAGGACGCCATCGGCCTCACTCATGAGC
AGATTGCTCCAGCCATCATGCCGTTCAAAGTGCAGGACCTTTGGAACAGGCAGCTTTCCTTCCAGCCATA
GCATCATGTCCTTTTCCCGTTCCACATCATAGGTGGTCCCTTTATACCGGCTGTCCGTCATTTTTAAATA
TAGGTTTTCATTTTCTCCCACCAGCTTATATACCTTAGCAGGAGACATTCCTTCCGTATCTTTTACGCAG
CGGTATTTTTCGATCAGTTTTTTCAATTCCGGTGATATTCTCATTTTAGCCATACTCTTCCTTTTTCAAT
ATTATTGAAGCATTTATCAGGGTTATTGTCTCATGAGCGGATACATATTTGAATGTATTTAGAAAAATAA
ACAAATAGGGGTTCCGCGCACTCGGAGCCTTGATGTGGGCGCTTTTTGCAGCTGTTCGGCTGTGCGCTGG
CCAGACAGTTATGCACAGGCCAGGCGGGTTTTAAGAGTTTTAATAAGTTTTAAAGAGTTTTAGGCGGAAA
AATCGCCTTTTTTCTCTTTTATATCAGTCACTTACATGTGTGACCGGTTCCCAATGTACGGCTTTGGGTT
CCCAATGTACGGGTTCCGGTTCCCAATGTACGGCTTTGGGTTCCCAATGTACGTGCTATCCACAGGAAAG
AAGCTTTTTCGACCTTTTTCCCCTGCTAGGGCAATTTGCCCTAGCATCTGCTCCGTACATTAGGAACCGG
CGGATGCTTCGCCCTCGATCAGGTTGCGGTAGCGCATGACTAGGATCGGGCCAGCCTGCCCCGCCTCCTC
CTTCAAATCGTACTCCGGCAGGTCATTTGACCCGATCAGCTTGCGCACGGTGAAACAGAACTTCTTGAAC
TCTCCGGCGCTGCCACTGCGTTCGTAGATCGTCTTGAACAACCATCTGGCTTCTGCCTTGCCTGCGGCGC
GGCGTGCCAGGCGGTAGAGAAAACGGCCGATGCCGGGATCGATCAAAAAGTAATCGGGGTGAACCGTCAG
CACGTCCGGGTTCTTGCCTTCTGTGATCTCGCGGTACATCCAATCAGCTAGCTCGATCTCGATGTACTCC
GGCCGCCCGGTTTCGCTCTTTACGATCTTGTAGCGGCTAATCAAGGCTTCACCCTCGGATACCGTCACCA
GGCGGCCGTTCTTGGCCTTCTTCGTACGCTGCATGGCAACGTGCGTGGTGTTTAACCGAATGCAGGTTTC
TACCAGGTCGTCTTTCTGCTTTCCGCCATCGGCTCGCCGGCAGAACTTGAGTACGTCCGCAACGTGTGGA
CGGAACACGCGGCCGGGCTTGTCTCCCTTCCCTTCCCGGTATCGGTTCATGGATTCGGTTAGATGGGAAA
CCGCCATCAGTACCAGGTCGTAATCCCACACACTGGCCATGCCGGCCGGCCCTGCGGAAACCTCTACGTG
CCCGTCTGGAAGCTCGTAGCGGATCACCTCGCCAGCTCGTCGGTCACGCTTCGACAGACGGAAAACGGCC
ACGTCCATGATGCTGCGACTATCGCGGGTGCCCACGTCATAGAGCATCGGAACGAAAAAATCTGGTTGCT
CGTCGCCCTTGGGCGGCTTCCTAATCGACGACGCACCGGCTGCCGGCGGTTGCCGGGATTCTTTGCGGAT
TCGATCAGCGGCCGCTTGCCACGATTCACCGGGGCGTGCTTCTGCCTCGATGCGTTGCCGCTGGGCGGCC
TGCGCGGCCTTCAACTTCTCCACCAGGTCATCACCCAGCGCCGCGCCGATTTGTACCGGGCCGGATGGTT
TGCGACCGCTCACGCCGATTCCTCGGGCTTGGGGGTTCCAGTGCCATTGCAGGGCCGGCAGACAACCCAG
CCGCTTACGCCTGGCCAACCGCCCGTTCCTCCACACATGGGGCATTCCACGGCGTCGGTGCCTGGTTGTT
CTTGATTTTCCATGCCGCCTCCTTTAGCCGCTAAAATTCATCTACTCATTTATTCATTTGCTCATTTACT
CTGGTAGCTGCGCGATGTATTCAGATAGCAGCTCGGTAATGGTCTTGCCTTGGCGTACCGCGTACATCTT
CAGCTTGGTGTGATCCTCCGCCGGCAACTGAAAGTTGACCCGCTTCATGGCTGGCGTGTCTGCCAGGCTG
GCCAACGTTGCAGCCTTGCTGCTGCGTGCGCTCGGACGGCCGGCACTTAGCGTGTTTGTGCTTTTGCTCA
TTTTCTCTTTACCTCATTAACTCAAATGAGTTTTGATTTAATTTCAGCGGCCAGCGCCTGGACCTCGCGG
GCAGCGTCGCCCTCGGGTTCTGATTCAAGAACGGTTGTGCCGGCGGCGGCAGTGCCTGGGTAGCTCACGC
GCTGCGTGATACGGGACTCAAGAATGGGCAGCTCGTACCCGGCCAGCGCCTCGGCAACCTCACCGCCGAT
GCGCGTGCCTTTGATCGCCCGCGACACGACAAAGGCCGCTTGTAGCCTTCCATCCGTGACCTCAATGCGC
TGCTTAACC
Features (pLannotate 1.2.2; 16 found; start..end, strand, type, name):
    671..695     -  misc_feature   RB T-DNA repeat: right border repeat from nopaline C58 T-DNA
    762..1469    -  terminator     OCS terminator: octopine synthase terminator
   2091..2144    -  misc_feature   TMV Ω: translational enhancer from the tobacco mosaic virus 5'-leader sequence (Gallie et al., 1988)
   2173..2518    -  promoter       CaMV 35S promoter: strong constitutive promoter from cauliflower mosaic virus
   2175..2221    -  promoter       minimal CaMV 35S promoter: minimal 35S promoter from cauliflower mosaic virus
   2702..3508    -  CDS            IBMP_CAMVB (fragment): Experimental evidence at protein level: Swiss-Prot protein existence level 1. Enhances the ribosomal termination-reinitiation event leading to the translation of major open reading frames on the polycistronic viral RNAs. From Cauliflower mosaic virus (strain Bari 1) (CaMV).
   3551..3803    -  terminator     NOS terminator: nopaline synthase terminator and poly(A) signal
   3834..4382    -  CDS            bar: PAT_STRHY - Experimental evidence at protein level: Swiss-Prot protein existence level 1. Inactivates phosphinothricin (PPT) by transfer of an acetyl group from acetyl CoA. Can also acetylate demethylphosphinothricin but not PTT or glutamate. This enzyme is an effector of phosphinothricin tripeptide (PTT or bialaphos) resistance. From Streptomyces hygroscopicus. Introduced by genetic manipulation and expressed in glufosinate-tolerant maize by Dekalb Genetics.
   4403..4585    -  promoter       NOS promoter: nopaline synthase promoter NOS promoter
   4780..4804    -  misc_feature   LB T-DNA repeat: left border repeat from nopaline C58 T-DNA
   4940..5528    -  rep_origin     ori: high-copy-number ColE1/pMB1/pBR322/pUC origin of replication
   5699..6493    -  CDS            KanR: aminoglycoside phosphotransferase; aphA-3; confers resistance to kanamycin
   6494..6598    -  promoter       AmpR promoter: bla
   6660..6854    -  rep_origin     pVS1 oriV: origin of replication for the Pseudomonas plasmid pVS1 (Heeb et al., 2000)
   6920..7993    -  CDS            pVS1 RepA: replication protein from the Pseudomonas plasmid pVS1 (Heeb et al., 2000)
   8422..362     -  CDS            pVS1 StaA (across the origin): stability protein from the Pseudomonas plasmid pVS1 (Heeb et al., 2000)
