[The description below was written by a language model from this plasmid's Addgene catalogue record and pLannotate feature annotations shown in this document.]
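Description:
pICSL86977OD:PITG_13044a is a plant-expression binary vector built on the pICSL86977OD backbone, designed to be moved into Agrobacterium and used for transient protein expression in plant tissue by agro-infiltration. It replicates at high copy in E. coli through a ColE1/pUC-type origin, while the pVS1 oriV, RepA replication protein and StaA stability protein support maintenance in Agrobacterium. Bacterial selection is by kanamycin, conferred by an aphA-3 aminoglycoside phosphotransferase gene that the annotation places downstream of a bla (AmpR) promoter.

The T-DNA is bounded by nopaline C58-type left and right border repeats and carries two units. Next to the left border is a plant selection cassette in which the NOS promoter drives bar, the phosphinothricin acetyltransferase gene that gives Basta (glufosinate) tolerance, ending in the NOS terminator. Towards the right border is the expression cassette: a CaMV 35S promoter followed by the TMV Ω leader, a translational enhancer, and closed by the octopine synthase terminator. A fragment matching a CaMV coding region lies upstream of the annotated promoter, probably reflecting extended viral sequence carried along with the 35S region.

The insert, PITG_13044_3928A from the oomycete pathogen Phytophthora infestans, is not itself annotated in the feature table. It presumably occupies the unannotated interval between the Ω leader and the OCS terminator. The record gives no function, tags or cloning sites for the insert. The sequenced length is also only slightly larger than the stated backbone size, perhaps because the insert replaced a stuffer fragment, though the record does not say. The associated study concerns pathogen proteins that counteract a plant NLR immune receptor network, so the construct is suited to expressing this candidate protein in leaves for such assays.
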