Addgene plasmid #173531: pICSL86977OD:PITG_13044a
Purpose: This is a binary plasmid that can be transferred into Agrobacterium and used to transiently express the protein encoded by the insert in plants by agro-infiltration.
Depositing lab: Sophien Kamoun. Depositing organization: Sainsbury Laboratory, Norwich. Publication: Plant pathogens convergently evolved to counteract redundant nodes of an NLR immune receptor network. Derevnina L, Contreras MP, Adachi H, Upson J, Vergara Cruces A, Xie R, Sklenar J, Menke FLH, Mugford ST, MacLean D, Ma W, Hogenhout SA, Goverse A, Maqbool A, Wu CH, Kamoun S. PLoS Biol. 2021 Aug 23;19(8):e3001136. doi: 10.1371/journal.pbio.3001136. PubMed 34424903.
Backbone
  Vector backbone: pICSL86977OD
  Backbone manufacturer: Youles SynBio plasmids
  Backbone size w/o insert (bp): 8678
  Vector type: Plant Expression
  Selectable markers: Basta
Growth in bacteria
  Bacterial resistance: Kanamycin, 50 μg/mL
  Growth temperature: 37°C
  Growth strain: DH5alpha
  Copy number: High Copy
Gene/Insert
  Gene/Insert name: PITG_13044_3928A
  Species: Phytophthora infestans
  Promoter: 35S
  Cloning method: Restriction Enzyme; 5′ cloning site unknown (unknown if destroyed); 3′ cloning site unknown (unknown if destroyed)
Terms and licenses: Academic/Nonprofit Terms; Industry Terms: Not Available to Industry
How to cite: pICSL86977OD:PITG_13044a was a gift from Sophien Kamoun (Addgene plasmid # 173531 ; http://n2t.net/addgene:173531 ; RRID:Addgene_173531)
